>Addgene plasmid #79757 | pAM PAT-ProCPC GW | depositor full sequence | sequence record 156999 | Full plasmid sequence
GTGGCAGGATATATTGTGGTGTAAACAAATTGACGCTTAGACAACTTAATAACACATTGCGGACGTTTTT
AATGATCGAATACTAACGTCTCTACCAGATATCAGCTTGCATGCCGGTCGATCTAGTAACATAGATGACA
CCGCGCGCGATAATTTATCCTAGTTTGCGCGCTATATTTTGTTTTCTATCGCGTATTAAATGTATAATTG
CGGGACTCTAATCATAAAAACCCATCTCATAAATAACGTCATGCATTACATGTTAATTATTACATGCTTA
ACGTAATTCAACAGAAATTATATGATAATCATCGCAAGACCGGCAACAGGATTCAATCTTAAGAAACTTT
ATTGCCAAATGTTTGAACGATCTGCTTGACTCTAGGGGTCATCAGATTTCGGTGACGGGCAGGACCGGAC
GGGGCGGCACCGGCAGGCTGAAGTCCAGCTGCCAGAAACCCACGTCATGCCAGTTCCCGTGCTTGAAGCC
GGCCGCCCGCAGCATGCCGCGGGGGGCATATCCGAGCGCCTCGTGCATGCGCACGCTCGGGTCGTTGGGC
AGCCCGATGACAGCGACCACGCTCTTGAAGCCCTGTGCCTCCAGGGACTTCAGCAGGTGGGTGTAGAGCG
TGGAGCCCAGTCCCGTCCGCTGGTGGCGGGGGGAGACGTACACGGTCGACTCGGCCGTCCAGTCGTAGGC
GTTGCGTGCCTTCCAGGGACCCGCGTAGGCGATGCCGGCGACCTCGCCGTCCACCTCGGCGACGAGCCAG
GGATAGCGCTCCCGCAGACGGACGAGGTCGTCCGTCCACTCCTGCGGTTCCTGCGGCTCGGTACGGAAGT
TGACCGTGCTTGTCTCGATGTAGTGGTTGACGATGGTGCAGACCGCCGGCATGTCCGCCTCGGTGGCACG
GCGGATGTCGGCCGGGCGTCGTTCTGGGCTCATGGTAGATCCCCTCGATCGAGTTGAGAGTGAATATGAG
ACTCTAATTGGATACCGAGGGGAATTTATGGAACGTCAGTGGAGCATTTTTGACAAGAAATATTTGCTAG
CTGATAGTGACCTTAGGCGACTTTTGAACGCGCAATAATGGTTTCTGACGTATGTGCTTAGCTCATTAAA
CTCCAGAAACCCGCGGCTCAGTGGCTCCTTCAACGTTGCGGTTCTGTCAGTTCCAAACGTAAAACGGCTT
GTCCCGCGTCATCGGCGGGGGTCATAACGTGACTCCCTTAATTCTCCGCTCATGATCAGATTGTCGTTTC
CCGCCTTCGGTTTGGGCGCGCCCAGAAAGCTTTGTATACAACAAATGTGCTTCTTTGCTCTTTCGTCTCA
CTCCATTTAGTCAAAAATTCCATTTGTGATATAAAAATGAATAGATGAAACCTTGAAATATGTAATGAAA
CCGGTCTCGAGATGTGGTTAAAGCATATTTGTAATCAAAAATATATAATTAATGAAGAAAAACAAGTACG
TTTTCGGACCACATCGGACCAGTAGAGGCACACAACCATACGGGTGTTGTGCCCACTTTTGACGACATTA
CCATCAGACCAAAGGAATATATGAAAGATACATAGAGAGAGATATGTTCTCGAACTAACTATTTCTTTTT
TTACCCTCTTCTGATTATAATATTATTTTCCCGTTTTGCTGTTCTCTTCTACCAAACTTTCCTCTTATAT
CAAACTTTCAAATCGAATTCCTGAACTTTATATCACAGTCCTTATTTGTTTTCTCTTGCAACAAATGAAT
TTTTTTGTTATTGTTGAATAGTTATATTTTTAAATAAGTAGCTTTGACAGAATGTATATTTAATGTAGAA
TAGCAAATAAACTACAAACAAGAACACATAGAAGGGACATACTGGTCATTTCGAAAGTCAAAGCCAGAGG
AGAAGCTACTATTTCTCCAACTGTCTGTAAACGAGGAATTTTTACAACCGCAAGTCAAAGGATTTAAAAT
AAGTAGTTATGGTTGTATCTGTCGTTCTTCTTTCTCTATGAACTAAAGGCCGTTGGAAGCAACACACACA
CACACACAGTGAAACACTACAGTTTACAGATTCGTTTTCTTTAGCTCAATCGAATTATATTATTTCTTAA
TCAGTCAATATTTAAATAATGGAGGATGATGATAAGTATTAAATAAATAATTATTCTAGGATTAATCAGA
CATGCGCAGTTATATAATAATCAGTTTGATTTTCTTTTCCTTTTCGAGCCCCTCTCTCTCTCACTCTTTT
CTTTTCCGAGAACCCAACAAAAAAAAAGCTACTATTAATCCTTCCCCTCGTGAGGAAATCATTTCTTCTT
GTTTCTCGAGATTTATTCTCTTTCTCTCTCTCTTTCTCTGTGTGTTTCGTGTCTTCAGATTAGTTCGGTC
GAGAAAGAGGATCCACCTGAGGATCACAAGTTTGTACAAAAAAGCTGAACGAGAAACGTAAAATGATATA
AATATCAATATATTAAATTAGATTTTGCATAAAAAACAGACTACATAATACTGTAAAACACAACATATCC
AGTCACTATGGCGGCCGCATTAGGCACCCCAGGCTTTACACTTTATGCTTCCGGCTCGTATAATGTGTGG
ATTTTGAGTTAGGATCCGTCGAGATTTTCAGGAGCTAAGGAAGCTAAAATGGAGAAAAAAATCACTGGAT
ATACCACCGTTGATATATCCCAATGGCATCGTAAAGAACATTTTGAGGCATTTCAGTCAGTTGCTCAATG
TACCTATAACCAGACCGTTCAGCTGGATATTACGGCCTTTTTAAAGACCGTAAAGAAAAATAAGCACAAG
TTTTATCCGGCCTTTATTCACATTCTTGCCCGCCTGATGAATGCTCATCCGGAATTCCGTATGGCAATGA
AAGACGGTGAGCTGGTGATATGGGATAGTGTTCACCCTTGTTACACCGTTTTCCATGAGCAAACTGAAAC
GTTTTCATCGCTCTGGAGTGAATACCACGACGATTTCCGGCAGTTTCTACACATATATTCGCAAGATGTG
GCGTGTTACGGTGAAAACCTGGCCTATTTCCCTAAAGGGTTTATTGAGAATATGTTTTTCGTCTCAGCCA
ATCCCTGGGTGAGTTTCACCAGTTTTGATTTAAACGTGGCCAATATGGACAACTTCTTCGCCCCCGTTTT
CACCATGGGCAAATATTATACGCAAGGCGACAAGGTGCTGATGCCGCTGGCGATTCAGGTTCATCATGCC
GTCTGTGATGGCTTCCATGTCGGCAGAATGCTTAATGAATTACAACAGTACTGCGATGAGTGGCAGGGCG
GGGCGTAAACGCGTGGATCCGGCTTACTAAAAGCCAGATAACAGTATGCGTATTTGCGCGCTGATTTTTG
CGGTATAAGAATATATACTGATATGTATACCCGAAGTATGTCAAAAAGAGGTGTGCTATGAAGCAGCGTA
TTACAGTGACAGTTGACAGCGACAGCTATCAGTTGCTCAAGGCATATATGATGTCAATATCTCCGGTCTG
GTAAGCACAACCATGCAGAATGAAGCCCGTCGTCTGCGTGCCGAACGCTGGAAAGCGGAAAATCAGGAAG
GGATGGCTGAGGTCGCCCGGTTTATTGAAATGAACGGCTCTTTTGCTGACGAGAACAGGGACTGGTGAAA
TGCAGTTTAAGGTTTACACCTATAAAAGAGAGAGCCGTTATCGTCTGTTTGTGGATGTACAGAGTGATAT
TATTGACACGCCCGGGCGACGGATGGTGATCCCCCTGGCCAGTGCACGTCTGCTGTCAGATAAAGTCTCC
CGTGAACTTTACCCGGTGGTGCATATCGGGGATGAAAGCTGGCGCATGATGACCACCGATATGGCCAGTG
TGCCGGTCTCCGTTATCGGGGAAGAAGTGGCTGATCTCAGCCACCGCGAAAATGACATCAAAAACGCCAT
TAACCTGATGTTCTGGGGAATATAAATGTCAGGCTCCCTTATACACAGCCAGTCTGCAGGTCGACCATAG
TGACTGGATATGTTGTGTTTTACAGTATTATGTAGTCTGTTTTTTATGCAAAATCTAATTTAATATATTG
ATATTTATATCATTTTACGTTTCTCGTTCAGCTTTCTTGTACAAAGTGGTGATCCTCCGTTCCATGGGCT
AGAAGCTTGTTGAGAATTCATCGCCCGGGACTGGGTTAACTTCCGATCGATTCTAGACTAGTTCTAGAGT
CCGCAAAAATCACCAGTCTCTCTCTACAAATCTATCTCTCTCTATTTTTCTCCAGAATAATGTGTGAGTA
GTTCCCAGATAAGGGAATTAGGGTTCTTATAGGGTTTCGCTCATGTGTTGAGCATATAAGAAACCCTTAG
TATGTATTTGTATTTGTAAAATACTTCTATCAATAAAATTTCTAATTCCTAAAACCAAAATCCAGTGACC
GGGCGGCCGCCACCGCGGTGGAGGGGGATCAGATTGTCGTTTCCCGCCTTCAGTTTAAACTATCAGTGTT
TGACAGGATATATTGGCGGGTAAACCTAAGAGAAAAGAGCGTTTATTAGAATAATCGGATATTTAAAAGG
GCGTGAAAAGGTTTATCCGTTCGTCCATTTGTATGTGTACATCACCGACGAGCAAGGCAAGACCGAGCGC
CTTTCCGACGCTCACCGGGCTGGTTGCCCTCGCCGCTGGGCTGGCGGCCGTCTATGGCCCTGCAAACGCG
CCAGAAACGCCGTCGAAGCCGTGTGCGAGACACCGGCCGCCGGCGTTGTGGATACCTCGCGGAAAACTTG
GCCCTCACTGACAGATGAGGGGCGGACGTTGACACTTGAGGGGCCGACTCACCCGGCGCGGCGTTGACAG
ATGAGGGGCAGGCTCGATTTCGGCCGGCGACGTGGAGCTGGCCAGCCTCGCAAATCGGCGAAAACGCCTG
ATTTTACGCGAGTTTCCCACAGATGATGTGGACAAGCCTGGGGATAAGTGCCCTGCGGTATTGACACTTG
AGGGGCGCGACTACTGACAGATGAGGGGCGCGATCCTTGACACTTGAGGGGCAGAGTGCTGACAGATGAG
GGGCGCACCTATTGACATTTGAGGGGCTGTCCACAGGCAGAAAATCCAGCATTTGCAAGGGTTTCCGCCC
GTTTTTCGGCCACCGCTAACCTGTCTTTTAACCTGCTTTTAAACCAATATTTATAAACCTTGTTTTTAAC
CAGGGCTGCGCCCTGTGCGCGTGACCGCGCACGCCGAAGGGGGGTGCCCCCCCTTCTCGAACCCTCCCGG
CCCGCTAACGCGGGCCTCCCATCCCCCCAGGGGCTGCGCCCCTCGGCCGCGAACGGCCTCACCCCAAAAA
TGGCAGCGCTGGCAGTCCTTGCCATTGCCGGGATCGGGGCAGTAACGGGATGGGCGATCAGCCCGACAAG
CTACCCCTATTTGTTTATTTTTCTAAATACATTCAAATATGTATCCGCTCATGAGACAATAACCCTGATA
AATGCTTCAATAATATTGAAAAAGGAAGAGTATGAGTATTCAACATTTCCGTGTCGCCCTTATTCCCTTT
TTTGCGGCATTTTGCCTTCCTGTTTTTGCTCACCCAGAAACGCTGGTGAAAGTAAAAGATGCTGAAGATC
AGTTGGGTGCACGAGTGGGTTACATCGAACTGGATCTCAACAGCGGTAAGATCCTTGAGAGTTTTCGCCC
CGAAGAACGTTTTCCAATGATGAGCACTTTTAAAGTTCTGCTATGTGGCGCGGTATTATCCCGTATTGAC
GCCGGGCAAGAGCAACTCGGTCGCCGCATACACTATTCTCAGAATGACTTGGTTGAGTACTCACCAGTCA
CAGAAAAGCATCTTACGGATGGCATGACAGTAAGAGAATTATGCAGTGCTGCCATAACCATGAGTGATAA
CACTGCGGCCAACTTACTTCTGACAACGATCGGAGGACCGAAGGAGCTAACCGCTTTTTTGCACAACATG
GGGGATCATGTAACTCGCCTTGATCGTTGGGAACCGGAGCTGAATGAAGCCATACCAAACGACGAGCGTG
ACACCACGATGCCTGTAGCAATGGCAACAACGTTGCGCAAACTATTAACTGGCGAACTACTTACTCTAGC
TTCCCGGCAACAATTAATAGACTGGATGGAGGCGGATAAAGTTGCAGGACCACTTCTGCGCTCGGCCCTT
CCGGCTGGCTGGTTTATTGCTGATAAATCTGGAGCCGGTGAGCGTGGGTCTCGCGGTATCATTGCAGCAC
TGGGGCCAGATGGTAAGCCCTCCCGTATCGTAGTTATCTACACGACGGGGAGTCAGGCAACTATGGATGA
ACGAAATAGACAGATCGCTGAGATAGGTGCCTCACTGATTAAGCATTGGTAACTGTCAGACCAAGTTTAC
TCATATATACTTTAGATTGATTTAAAACTTCATTTTTAATTTAAAAGGATCTAGGTGAAGATCCTTTTTG
ATAATCTCATGACCAAAATCCCTTAACGTGAGTTTTCGTTCCACTGAGCGTCAGACCCCGTAGAAAAGAT
CAAAGGATCTTCTTGAGATCCTTTTTTTCTGCGCGTAATCTGCTGCTTGCAAACAAAAAAACCACCGCTA
CCAGCGGTGGTTTGTTTGCCGGATCAAGAGCTACCAACTCTTTTTCCGAAGGTAACTGGCTTCAGCAGAG
CGCAGATACCAAATACTGTCCTTCTAGTGTAGCCGTAGTTAGGCCACCACTTCAAGAACTCTGTAGCACC
GCCTACATACCTCGCTCTGCTAATCCTGTTACCAGTGGCTGCTGCCAGTGGCGATAAGTCGTGTCTTACC
GGGTTGGACTCAAGACGATAGTTACCGGATAAGGCGCAGCGGTCGGGCTGAACGGGGGGTTCGTGCACAC
AGCCCAGCTTGGAGCGAACGACCTACACCGAACTGAGATACCTACAGCGTGAGCTATGAGAAAGCGCCAC
GCTTCCCGAAGGGAGAAAGGCGGACAGGTATCCGGTAAGCGGCAGGGTCGGAACAGGAGAGCGCACGAGG
GAGCTTCCAGGGGGAAACGCCTGGTATCTTTATAGTCCTGTCGGGTTTCGCCACCTCTGACTTGAGCGTC
GATTTTTGTGATGCTCGTCAGGGGGGCGGAGCCTATGGAAAAACGCCAGCAACGCGGCCTTTTTACGGTT
CCTGGCCTTTTGCTGGCCTTTTGCTCACATGGACTCTAGCTAGAGGATCACAGGCAGCAACGCTCTGTCA
TCGTTACAATCAACATGCTACCCTCCGCGAGATCATCCGTGTTTCAAACCCGGCAGCTTAGTTGCCGTTC
TTCCGAATAGCATCGGTAACATGAGCAAAGTCTGCCGCCTTACAACGGCTCTCCCGCTGACGCCGTCCCG
GACTGATGGGCTGCCTGTATCGAGTGGTGATTTTGTGCCGAGCTGCCGGTCGGGGAGCTGTTGGCTGGCT
G
Features (pLannotate 1.2.2; 19 found; start..end, strand, type, name):
      2..26      +  misc_feature   LB T-DNA repeat: left border repeat from nopaline C58 T-DNA
    120..372     -  terminator     NOS terminator: nopaline synthase terminator and poly(A) signal
    395..943     -  CDS            bar: PAT_STRHY - Experimental evidence at protein level: Swiss-Prot protein existence level 1. Inactivates phosphinothricin (PPT) by transfer of an acetyl group from acetyl CoA. Can also acetylate demethylphosphinothricin but not PTT or glutamate. This enzyme is an effector of phosphinothricin tripeptide (PTT or bialaphos) resistance. From Streptomyces hygroscopicus. Introduced by genetic manipulation and expressed in glufosinate-tolerant maize by Dekalb Genetics.
    985..1164    -  promoter       NOS promoter: nopaline synthase promoter
   2406..2530    +  protein_bind   attR1: mutant version of attR; recombination site for the Gateway® LR reaction LR Clonase™
   2555..2585    +  promoter       lac UV5 promoter: E. coli lac promoter with an "up" mutation
   2609..2638    +  promoter       cat promoter (fragment): promoter of the E. coli cat gene encoding chloramphenicol acetyltransferase
   2639..3298    +  CDS            CmR: chloramphenicol acetyltransferase; cat; confers resistance to chloramphenicol
   3477..3635    +  CDS            ccdA (fragment): CCDA_ECO57 - Also known as H, letA. Experimental evidence at protein level: Swiss-Prot protein existence level 1. Antitoxin component of a type II toxin-antitoxin (TA) system which inhibits the post-segregational killing (PSK) of plasmid-free cells, also referred to as a plasmid addiction system. Binds to and blocks the activity of CcdB; will also remove bound CcdB protein from the CcdB-GyrA complex by forming a CcdA-CcdB complex, a process termed rejuvenation. Functions as a transcriptional corepressor for the ccdAB operon, repression also requires CcdB (By similarity). From Escherichia coli
   3640..3942    +  CDS            ccdB: CCDB_ECOLI - Also known as G, letB, letD. Experimental evidence at protein level: Swiss-Prot protein existence level 1. Toxic component of a type II toxin-antitoxin (TA) system, functioning in plasmid maintainence. Responsible for the post- segregational killing (PSK) of plasmid-free cells, also referred to as a plasmid addiction system. Half-life of over 2 hours. Cell killing by CcdB is accompanied by filamentation, defects in chromosome and plasmid segregation, defects in cell division, formation of anucleate cells, decreased DNA synthesis and plasmid loss. Interferes with the activity of DN
   3986..4110    -  protein_bind   attR2: mutant version of attR; recombination site for the Gateway® LR reaction LR Clonase™
   4247..4406    +  polyA_signal   CaMV poly(A) signal (fragment): cauliflower mosaic virus polyadenylation signal
   4413..4433    -  misc_feature   MCS (fragment): pBluescript multiple cloning site
   4481..4505    +  misc_feature   RB T-DNA repeat: right border repeat from nopaline C58 T-DNA
   4725..5256    +  rep_origin     oriV: incP origin of replication
   5320..5397    +  CDS            klaC (fragment): KLAC_ECOLX - Also known as telB. Protein predicted: Swiss-Prot protein existence level 4. Belongs to the kla operon, which is associated with cryptic tellurite resistance, and IncW plasmid fertility inhibition. From Escherichia coli.
   5400..5491    +  promoter       AmpR promoter: bla
   5492..6352    +  CDS            AmpR: β-lactamase; bla; confers resistance to ampicillin, carbenicillin, and related antibiotics
   6523..7111    +  rep_origin     ori: high-copy-number ColE1/pMB1/pBR322/pUC origin of replication
