[The description below was written by a language model from this plasmid's Addgene catalogue record and pLannotate feature annotations shown in this document.]
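Description:
pAM PAT-ProCPC GW is an empty Gateway destination vector for plant expression, built on the binary vector pAMPAT-MCS by exchanging the original 35S promoter for the CPC promoter (ProCPC). The associated work concerns Arabidopsis patterning proteins including TRY/CPC. The annotated full sequence is about 7.4 kb. Nopaline-type left and right T-DNA border repeats delimit the region that Agrobacterium would transfer into the plant genome. The backbone outside the borders carries an incP oriV, which in binary vectors generally supports maintenance in Agrobacterium, together with a ColE1/pUC-type origin and an ampicillin resistance gene for propagation in E. coli. The record lists the plasmid as low copy.

Within the T-DNA, a NOS promoter–bar–NOS terminator cassette encodes phosphinothricin acetyltransferase, which provides Basta (glufosinate) selection of transformed plants. The expression unit consists of an attR1–attR2 Gateway cassette followed by a CaMV polyadenylation signal. The automated feature table does not annotate the CPC promoter itself. There is, however, an unannotated stretch of roughly 1.2 kb between the NOS promoter and attR1, where the promoter would be expected to lie.

The Gateway cassette holds a chloramphenicol resistance gene and the ccdB toxin gene. This explains the dual chloramphenicol and ampicillin selection and the need for a ccdB-tolerant host strain. An LR recombination with an entry clone replaces this cassette with a gene of interest and removes ccdB, so correct recombinants can be recovered by counterselection in standard strains. The resulting clone places the gene under ProCPC control rather than a constitutive promoter. No epitope tags or reporters are annotated.
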