Addgene plasmid #79757: pAM PAT-ProCPC GW
Purpose: (Empty Backbone) binary DEST vector for plant expression
Depositing lab: Nico Dissmeyer & Martin Hulskamp. Depositing organization: Universitaet zu Koeln. Publication: Mutual control of intracellular localisation of the patterning proteins AtMYC1, GL1 and TRY/CPC in Arabidopsis. Pesch M, Schultheiss I, Digiuni S, Uhrig JF, Hulskamp M. Development. 2013 Aug;140(16):3456-67. doi: 10.1242/dev.094698. PubMed 23900543.
Backbone
  Vector backbone: Binary vector pAMPAT-MCS
  Modifications to backbone: exchange of Pro35S to ProCPC
  Vector type: Plant Expression
  Promoter: ProCPC
  Selectable markers: Basta
Growth in bacteria
  Bacterial resistance: Chloramphenicol and Ampicillin, 25 & 100 μg/mL
  Growth temperature: 37°C
  Growth strain: ccdB Survival
  Copy number: Low Copy
Gene/Insert
  Cloning method: Gateway Cloning
  Sequencing primers: 5′ gaccggcaacaggattcaatcttaag; 3′ GAATTAGAAATTTTATTGATAGAAG
Resource information
  A portion of this plasmid was derived from a plasmid made by: Martin Hülskamp, Martina Pesch
Terms and licenses: Academic/Nonprofit Terms; Industry Terms: Not Available to Industry
How to cite: pAM PAT-ProCPC GW was a gift from Nico Dissmeyer & Martin Hulskamp (Addgene plasmid # 79757 ; http://n2t.net/addgene:79757 ; RRID:Addgene_79757)
