>Addgene plasmid #79757 | pAM PAT-ProCPC GW | addgene partial sequence | sequence record 156996 | NOSterm-R 5'-attgccaaatgtttgaacga-3'
TTTCGGTGACGGGCAGGACCGGACGGGGCGGCACCGGCAGGCTGAAGTCCAGCTGCCAGAAACCCACGTC
ATGCCAGTTCCCGTGCTTGAAGCCGGCCGCCCGCAGCATGCCGCGGGGGGCATATCCGAGCGCCTCGTGC
ATGCGCACGCTCGGGTCGTTGGGCAGCCCGATGACAGCGACCACGCTCTTGAAGCCCTGTGCCTCCAGGG
ACTTCAGCAGGTGGGTGTAGAGCGTGGAGCCCAGTCCCGTCCGCTGGTGGCGGGGGGAGACGTACACGGT
CGACTCGGCCGTCCAGTCGTAGGCGTTGCGTGCCTTCCAGGGACCCGCGTAGGCGATGCCGGCGACCTCG
CCGTCCACCTCGGCGACGAGCCAGGGATAGCGCTCCCGCAGACGGACGAGGTCGTCCGTCCACTCCTGCG
GTTCCTGCGGCTCGGTACGGAAGTTGACCGTGCTTGTCTCGATGTAGTGGTTGACGATGGTGCAGACCGC
CGGCATGTCCGCCTCGGTGGCACGGCGGATGTCGGCCGGGCGTCGTTCTGGGCTCATGGTAGATCCCCTC
GATCGAGTTGAGAGTGAATATGAGACTCTAATTGGATACCGAGGGGAATTTATGGAACGTCAGTGGAGCA
TTTTTGACAAGAAATATTTGCTAGCTGATAGTGACCTTAGGCGACTTTTGAACGCGCAATAATGGTTTCT
GACGTATGTGCTTAGCTCATTAAACTCCAGAAACCCGCGGCTCAGTGGCTCCTTCAACGTTGCGGTTCTG
TCAGTTCCAAACGTAAAACGGCTTGTCCCGCGTCATCGGCGGGGGTCATAACGTGACTCCCTTAATTCTC
CGCTCATGATCAGATTGTCGTTTCCCGCCTTCGGTTTGGGCGCGCCCAGAAAGCTTTGTATACAACAAAT
GTGCTTCTTTGCTCTTTCGTCTCACTCCATTTAGTCAAAAATTCCATTTGTGATATAAAAATGAATAGAT
GAAACCTTGAAATATGTAATGAAACCGGTCTCGAGATGTGGTTAAAGCATATTTGTAATC
