>Addgene plasmid #79757 | pAM PAT-ProCPC GW | addgene partial sequence | sequence record 156997 | lac-promoter-R 5'-CCGGAAGCATAAAGTGTAAA-3'
TATTGATATTTATATCATTTTACGTTTCTCGTTCAGCTTTTTTGTACAAACTTGTGATCCTCAGGTGGAT
CCTCTTTCTCGACCGAACTAATCTGAAGACACGAAACACACAGAGAAAGAGAGAGAGAAAGAGAATAAAT
CTCGAGAAACAAGAAGAAATGATTTCCTCACGAGGGGAAGGATTAATAGTAGCTTTTTTTTTGTTGGGTT
CTCGGAAAAGAAAAGAGTGAGAGAGAGAGGGGCTCGAAAAGGAAAAGAAAATCAAACTGATTATTATATA
ACTGCGCATGTCTGATTAATCCTAGAATAATTATTTATTTAATACTTATCATCATCCTCCATTATTTAAA
TATTGACTGATTAAGAAATAATATAATTCGATTGAGCTAAAGAAAACGAATCTGTAAACTGTAGTGTTTC
ACTGTGTGTGTGTGTGTGTTGCTTCCAACGGCCTTTAGTTCATAGAGAAAGAAGAACGACAGATACAACC
ATAACTACTTATTTTAAATCCTTTGACTTGCGGTTGTAAAAATTCCTCGTTTACAGACAGTTGGAGAAAT
AGTAGCTTCTCCTCTGGCTTTGACTTTCGAAATGACCAGTATGTCCCTTCTATGTGTTCTTGTTTGTAGT
TTATTTGCTATTCTACATTAAATATACATTCTGTCAAAGCTACTTATTTAAAAATATAACTATTCAACAA
TAACAAAAAAATTCATTTGTTGCAAGAGAAAACAAATAAGGACTGTGATATAAAGTTCAGGAATTCGATT
TGAAAGTTTGATATAAGA
